>Addgene plasmid #29574 | tol2-mpx-Dendra2 | addgene partial sequence | sequence record 36189 | Dendra2-F 5'-ATGAACACCCCGGGAATTAACCTG-3'
GAGGGCAAGGGCAAGCCCTACGAGGGCACCCAGACCGCCAACCTGACCGTGAAGGAGGGCGCCCCCCTGC
CCTTCAGCTACGACATCCTGACCACCGCCGTGCACTACGGCAACCGGGTGTTCACCAAGTACCCCGAGGA
CATCCCCGACTACTTCAAGCAGAGCTTCCCCGAGGGCTACAGCTGGGAGCGCACCATGACCTTCGAGGAC
AAGGGCATCTGCACCATCCGCAGCGACATCAGCCTGGAGGGCGACTGCTTCTTCCAGAACGTGCGCTTCA
AGGGCACCAACTTCCCCCCCAACGGCCCCGTGATGCANAAGAAGACCCTGAAGTGGGAGCCCAGCACCGA
GAAGCTGCACGTGCGCGACGGCCTGCTGGTGGGCAACATCAACATGGCCCTGCTGCTGGAGGGCGGCGGC
CACTACCTGTGCGACTTCAAGACCACCTACAAGGCCAAGAAGGTGGTGCAGCTGC
