[The description below was written by a language model from this plasmid's Addgene catalogue record.]
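Description:
tol2-mpx-Dendra2 is a Tol2 transposon-based transgenesis plasmid for zebrafish, built on a tol2 backbone of roughly 3 kb and carrying an insert of about 8.7 kb introduced by restriction enzyme cloning. It is propagated in bacteria under ampicillin selection. The record lists the copy number as unknown and does not name the origin of replication. No feature table is provided, so the positions of the Tol2 arms, any polyadenylation signal and other backbone elements cannot be detailed here.

The payload places the coding sequence for Dendra2, a fluorescent protein derived from the octocoral Dendronephthya, under control of the mpx (myeloperoxidase) promoter, which drives expression in neutrophils. The depositor notes that this promoter was referred to as zMPO in the associated publication. In Tol2 vectors of this type, the expression cassette sits between the transposon's terminal sequences. When Tol2 transposase is also supplied in early embryos, the cassette is excised from the plasmid and integrated into the genome, which allows efficient generation of transient and stable transgenic fish.

Dendra2 is a photoconvertible protein that switches irreversibly from green to red emission on illumination with violet or blue light. Restricting it to neutrophils therefore allows a chosen subset of these cells to be optically marked in a defined region of a live, transparent larva and then followed over time. In keeping with the stated purpose and the linked study, the construct is used for spatiotemporal photolabeling and tracking of neutrophil trafficking during inflammation in live zebrafish.
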