Addgene plasmid #29574: tol2-mpx-Dendra2
Purpose: Zebrafish Tol2 transgenesis for Dendra2 expression under mpx promoter in neutrophils.
Depositing lab: Anna Huttenlocher. Depositing organization: University of Wisconsin, Madison. Publication: Spatiotemporal photolabeling of neutrophil trafficking during inflammation in live zebrafish. Yoo SK, Huttenlocher A. J Leukoc Biol. 2011 May;89(5):661-7. doi: 10.1189/jlb.1010567. Epub 2011 Jan 19. PubMed 21248150.
Backbone
  Vector backbone: tol2
  Backbone size w/o insert (bp): 3000
Growth in bacteria
  Bacterial resistance: Ampicillin, 100 μg/mL
  Growth temperature: 30°C
  Growth strain: Stbl3
  Growth instructions: stbl3 at 30 degrees
  Copy number: Unknown
Gene/Insert
  Gene/Insert name: mpx-Dendra 2
  Species: Dendronephthya
  Insert size (bp): 8700
  Cloning method: Restriction Enzyme
  Sequencing primers: 5′ n/a
Terms and licenses: Academic/Nonprofit Terms; Industry Terms: Not Available to Industry
Depositor comments: mpx is a promoter for neutrophil expression and was called zMPO in the associated publication
How to cite: tol2-mpx-Dendra2 was a gift from Anna Huttenlocher (Addgene plasmid # 29574 ; http://n2t.net/addgene:29574 ; RRID:Addgene_29574)
